Addgene plasmid #31591: pQTEV-ASF1A
Depositing lab: Konrad Buessow. Depositing organization: Max Planck Institute for Molecular Genetics. Publication: Structural genomics of human proteins--target selection and generation of a public catalogue of expression clones. Bussow K, Scheich C, Sievert V, Harttig U, Schultz J, Simon B, Bork P, Lehrach H, Heinemann U. Microb Cell Fact. 2005 Jul 5;4:21. doi: 10.1186/1475-2859-4-21. PubMed 15998469.
Backbone
  Vector backbone: pQTEV
  Backbone size w/o insert (bp): 4700
  Vector type: Bacterial Expression
Growth in bacteria
  Bacterial resistance: Ampicillin, 100 μg/mL
  Growth temperature: 37°C
  Growth strain: Rosetta
  Copy number: Unknown
Gene/Insert
  Gene/Insert name: ASF1 anti-silencing function 1 homolog A (S. cerevisiae) (alt name: PSFEp758E1224)
  Species: H. sapiens (human)
  Insert size (bp): 687
  GenBank ID: DQ000532
  Entrez Gene: ASF1A (a.k.a. CGI-98, CIA, HSPC146)
  Tag / fusion protein: His (N terminal on backbone); TEV (N terminal on backbone)
  Cloning method: Restriction Enzyme; 5′ cloning site BamHI (not destroyed); 3′ cloning site NotI (not destroyed)
  Sequencing primers: 5′ TGAGCGGATAACAATTTCACACAG; 3′ GGCAACCGAGCGTTCTGAAC
Terms and licenses: Academic/Nonprofit Terms; Industry Terms: Not Available to Industry
Depositor comments: The vector pQTEV is derived from Qiagen pQE-2 and contains an inactive chloramphenicol resistance gene sequence. The Rosetta bacterial strain contains an additional plasmid. The second plasmid, pRARE, provides rare tRNAs for overexpression of recombinant proteins. It has 4694 bp and is chloramphenicol resistence.
How to cite: pQTEV-ASF1A was a gift from Konrad Buessow (Addgene plasmid # 31591 ; http://n2t.net/addgene:31591 ; RRID:Addgene_31591)
