[The description below was written by a language model from this plasmid's Addgene catalogue record and pLannotate feature annotations shown in this document.]
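Description:
pQTEV-ASF1A is a bacterial expression plasmid for producing human ASF1A, the histone chaperone (anti-silencing function 1 homolog A) that takes part in nucleosome assembly and disassembly together with CAF-1 and HIRA. The backbone, pQTEV, is a derivative of Qiagen pQE-2 of about 4.7 kb. With the 687 bp insert cloned between retained BamHI and NotI sites, the full depositor sequence is 5,387 nt. The plasmid replicates from a ColE1/pMB1-type origin, flanked by a pBR322 bom region and a fragment of rop, and is selected with ampicillin through the bla gene and its own promoter. The record lists copy number as unknown.

Expression is driven by the bacteriophage T5 promoter, which is recognised by E. coli RNA polymerase and is controlled by lac operator sequences. The plasmid carries its own lacI gene under the lacIq promoter, so transcription is repressed until induced with IPTG. The open reading frame begins with an N-terminal histidine tag (annotated as 7xHis), followed by a TEV protease recognition site and then the ASF1A coding sequence. This arrangement allows metal-affinity purification and subsequent removal of the tag. The lambda t0 terminator closes the transcription unit. Downstream lie a cat promoter fragment and cat coding sequence followed by the rrnB T1 terminator, but the depositor notes that this chloramphenicol resistance sequence is inactive.

The construct is supplied in the Rosetta strain, which carries a separate chloramphenicol-resistant plasmid, pRARE, that provides rare tRNAs to aid overexpression of human proteins. The clone belongs to a public catalogue of human protein expression constructs generated for structural genomics.
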