Features (pLannotate 1.2.2; 18 found; start..end, strand, type, name):
     10..54      +  promoter       T5 promoter: bacteriophage T5 promoter for E. coli RNA polymerase, with embedded lac operator
     62..78      +  protein_bind   lac operator: The lac repressor binds to the lac operator to inhibit transcription in E. coli. This inhibition can be relieved by adding lactose or isopropyl-β-D-thiogalactopyranoside (IPTG). lac repressor encoded by lacI
    121..141     +  CDS            7xHis: 6xHis affinity tag
    165..185     +  CDS            capTEV™ (fragment): composite tag for in vivo biotinylation, TEV protease cleavage, and 6xHis tagging
    190..798     +  CDS            ASF1A: ASF1A_HUMAN - Experimental evidence at protein level: Swiss-Prot protein existence level 1. Histone chaperone that facilitates histone deposition and histone exchange and removal during nucleosome assembly and disassembly. Cooperates with chromatin assembly factor 1 (CAF-1) to promote replication-dependent chromatin assembly and with HIRA to promote replication-independent chromatin assembly. Required for the formation of senescence-associated heterochromatin foci (SAHF) and efficient senescence-associated cell cycle exit. From Homo sapiens (Human).
    844..938     +  terminator     lambda t0 terminator: transcription terminator from phage lambda
    953..981     +  promoter       cat promoter (fragment): promoter of the E. coli cat gene encoding chloramphenicol acetyltransferase
    982..1638    +  CDS            cat: CAT_ECOLX - Experimental evidence at protein level: Swiss-Prot protein existence level 1. This enzyme is an effector of chloramphenicol resistance in bacteria. From Escherichia coli. This protein is used as a marker in many commonly used cloning vectors, such as pACYC184.
   1706..1792    +  terminator     rrnB T1 terminator: Escherichia coli rrnB; transcription terminator T1 from the E. coli rrnB gene
   1815..1832    -  promoter       tet promoter (fragment): E. coli promoter for tetracycline efflux protein gene
   1851..1872    -  protein_bind   CAP binding site: CAP binding activates transcription in the presence of cAMP. E. coli catabolite activator protein
   1885..2967    -  CDS            lacI: lac repressor; lacI; The lac repressor binds to the lac operator to inhibit transcription in E. coli. This inhibition can be relieved by adding lactose or isopropyl-β-D-thiogalactopyranoside (IPTG).
   2968..3045    -  promoter       lacIq promoter: lacI (mutant); In the lacIq allele, a single base change in the promoter boosts expression of the lacI gene about 10-fold.
   3094..3135    +  CDS            rop (fragment): Rop protein, which maintains plasmids at low copy number; rop
   3237..3377    +  misc_feature   bom: basis of mobility region from pBR322
   3563..4151    -  rep_origin     ori: high-copy-number ColE1/pMB1/pBR322/pUC origin of replication
   4322..5182    -  CDS            AmpR: β-lactamase; bla; confers resistance to ampicillin, carbenicillin, and related antibiotics
   5183..5287    -  promoter       AmpR promoter: bla
>Addgene plasmid #31591 | pQTEV-ASF1A | depositor full sequence | sequence record 14486 | Author sequence
CTCGAGAAATCATAAAAAATTTATTTGCTTTGTGAGCGGATAACAATTATAATAGATTCAATTGTGAGCG
GATAACAATTTCACACAGAATTCATTAAAGAGGAGAAATTAACTATGAAACATCACCATCACCATCACCA
TAGCGATTACGACATCCCCACTACTGAGAATCTTTATTTTCAGGGATCCGCAAAGGTTCAGGTGAACAAT
GTAGTGGTGCTGGATAACCCTTCTCCTTTCTACAACCCGTTCCAGTTCGAGATCACCTTCGAGTGCATCG
AGGACCTGTCTGAAGACTTGGAATGGAAAATTATCTATGTGGGCTCTGCAGAAAGTGAAGAATACGATCA
AGTTTTAGACTCTGTTTTAGTGGGTCCTGTTCCCGCAGGAAGGCATATGTTTGTATTTCAGGCTGATGCA
CCTAATCCAGGACTCATTCCAGATGCAGATGCAGTAGGCGTAACTGTTGTGCTAATTACTTGTACCTATC
GAGGACAAGAATTTATTAGAGTTGGCTATTATGTAAATAATGAATATACTGAGACAGAATTAAGGGAAAA
TCCACCAGTAAAACCAGACTTTTCTAAGCTTCAAAGGAATATTTTGGCATCTAATCCCAGGGTCACAAGA
TTCCACATTAATTGGGAAGATAACACAGAAAAACTGGAAGATGCAGAGAGCAGTAATCCAAATCTACAGT
CACTTCTTTCAACAGATGCATTACCTTCAGCATCAAAGGGATGGTCCACATCAGAAAACTCACTAAATGT
CATGTTAGAATCCCACATGGACTGCATGTGAGCGGCCGCTCGACCTGCAGCCAAGCTTAATTAGCTGAGC
TTGGACTCCTGTTGATAGATCCAGTAATGACCTCAGAACTCCATCTGGATTTGTTCAGAACGCTCGGTTG
CCGCCGGGCGTTTTTTATTGGTGAGAATCCAAGCTAGCTTGGCGAGATTTTCAGGAGCTAAGGAAGCTAA
AATGGAGAAAAAAATCACTGGATATACCACCGTTGATATATCCCAATGGCATCGTAAAGAACATTTTGAG
GCATTTCAGTCAGTTGCTCAATGTACCTATAACCAGACCGTTCAGCTGGATATTACGGCCTTTTTAAAGA
CCGTAAAGAAAAATAAGCACAAGTTTTATCCGGCCTTTATTCACATTCTTGCCCGCCTGATGAATGCTCA
TCCGGAATTTCGTATGGCAATGAAAGACGGTGAGCTGGTGATATGGGATAGTGTTCACCCTTGTTACACC
GTTTTCCATGAGCAAACTGAAACGTTTTCATCGCTCTGGAGTGAATACCACGACGATTTCCGGCAGTTTC
TACACATATATTCGCAAGATGTGGCGTGTTACGGTGAAAACCTGGCCTATTTCCCTAAAGGGTTTATTGA
GAATATGTTTTTCGTCTCAGCCAATCCCTGGGTGAGTTTCACCAGTTTTGATTTAAACGTGGCCAATATG
GACAACTTCTTCGCCCCCGTTTTCACCATGGGCAAATATTATACGCAAGGCGACAAGGTGCTGATGCCGC
TGGCGATTCAGGTTCATCATGCCGTTTGTGATGGCTTCCATGTCGGCAGAATGCTTAATGAATTACAACA
GTACTGCGATGAGTGGCAGGGCGGGGCGTAATTTTTTTAAGGCAGTTATTGGTGCCCTTAAACGCCTGGG
GTAATGACTCTCTAGCTTGAGGCATCAAATAAAACGAAAGGCTCAGTCGAAAGACTGGGCCTTTCGTTTT
ATCTGTTGTTTGTCGGTGAACGCTCTCCTGAGTAGGACAAATCCGCCCTCTAGATTACGTGCAGTCGATG
ATAAGCTGTCAAACATGAGAATTGTGCCTAATGAGTGAGCTAACTTACATTAATTGCGTTGCGCTCACTG
CCCGCTTTCCAGTCGGGAAACCTGTCGTGCCAGCTGCATTAATGAATCGGCCAACGCGCGGGGAGAGGCG
GTTTGCGTATTGGGCGCCAGGGTGGTTTTTCTTTTCACCAGTGAGACGGGCAACAGCTGATTGCCCTTCA
CCGCCTGGCCCTGAGAGAGTTGCAGCAAGCGGTCCACGCTGGTTTGCCCCAGCAGGCGAAAATCCTGTTT
GATGGTGGTTAACGGCGGGATATAACATGAGCTGTCTTCGGTATCGTCGTATCCCACTACCGAGATATCC
GCACCAACGCGCAGCCCGGACTCGGTAATGGCGCGCATTGCGCCCAGCGCCATCTGATCGTTGGCAACCA
GCATCGCAGTGGGAACGATGCCCTCATTCAGCATTTGCATGGTTTGTTGAAAACCGGACATGGCACTCCA
GTCGCCTTCCCGTTCCGCTATCGGCTGAATTTGATTGCGAGTGAGATATTTATGCCAGCCAGCCAGACGC
AGACGCGCCGAGACAGAACTTAATGGGCCCGCTAACAGCGCGATTTGCTGGTGACCCAATGCGACCAGAT
GCTCCACGCCCAGTCGCGTACCGTCTTCATGGGAGAAAATAATACTGTTGATGGGTGTCTGGTCAGAGAC
ATCAAGAAATAACGCCGGAACATTAGTGCAGGCAGCTTCCACAGCAATGGCATCCTGGTCATCCAGCGGA
TAGTTAATGATCAGCCCACTGACGCGTTGCGCGAGAAGATTGTGCACCGCCGCTTTACAGGCTTCGACGC
CGCTTCGTTCTACCATCGACACCACCACGCTGGCACCCAGTTGATCGGCGCGAGATTTAATCGCCGCGAC
AATTTGCGACGGCGCGTGCAGGGCCAGACTGGAGGTGGCAACGCCAATCAGCAACGACTGTTTGCCCGCC
AGTTGTTGTGCCACGCGGTTGGGAATGTAATTCAGCTCCGCCATCGCCGCTTCCACTTTTTCCCGCGTTT
TCGCAGAAACGTGGCTGGCCTGGTTCACCACGCGGGAAACGGTCTGATAAGAGACACCGGCATACTCTGC
GACATCGTATAACGTTACTGGTTTCACATTCACCACCCTGAATTGACTCTCTTCCGGGCGCTATCATGCC
ATACCGCGAAAGGTTTTGCACCATTCGATGGTGTCGGAATTTCGGGCAGCGTTGGGTCCTGGCCACGGGT
GCGCATGATCTAGAGCTGCCTCGCGCGTTTCGGTGATGACGGTGAAAACCTCTGACACATGCAGCTCCCG
GAGACGGTCACAGCTTGTCTGTAAGCGGATGCCGGGAGCAGACAAGCCCGTCAGGGCGCGTCAGCGGGTG
TTGGCGGGTGTCGGGGCGCAGCCATGACCCAGTCACGTAGCGATAGCGGAGTGTATACTGGCTTAACTAT
GCGGCATCAGAGCAGATTGTACTGAGAGTGCACCACATGCGGTGTGAAATACCGCACAGATGCGTAAGGA
GAAAATACCGCATCAGGCGCTCTTCCGCTTCCTCGCTCACTGACTCGCTGCGCTCGGTCGTTCGGCTGCG
GCGAGCGGTATCAGCTCACTCAAAGGCGGTAATACGGTTATCCACAGAATCAGGGGATAACGCAGGAAAG
AACATGTGAGCAAAAGGCCAGCAAAAGGCCAGGAACCGTAAAAAGGCCGCGTTGCTGGCGTTTTTCCATA
GGCTCCGCCCCCCTGACGAGCATCACAAAAATCGACGCTCAAGTCAGAGGTGGCGAAACCCGACAGGACT
ATAAAGATACCAGGCGTTTCCCCCTGGAAGCTCCCTCGTGCGCTCTCCTGTTCCGACCCTGCCGCTTACC
GGATACCTGTCCGCCTTTCTCCCTTCGGGAAGCGTGGCGCTTTCTCATAGCTCACGCTGTAGGTATCTCA
GTTCGGTGTAGGTCGTTCGCTCCAAGCTGGGCTGTGTGCACGAACCCCCCGTTCAGCCCGACCGCTGCGC
CTTATCCGGTAACTATCGTCTTGAGTCCAACCCGGTAAGACACGACTTATCGCCACTGGCAGCAGCCACT
GGTAACAGGATTAGCAGAGCGAGGTATGTAGGCGGTGCTACAGAGTTCTTGAAGTGGTGGCCTAACTACG
GCTACACTAGAAGGACAGTATTTGGTATCTGCGCTCTGCTGAAGCCAGTTACCTTCGGAAAAAGAGTTGG
TAGCTCTTGATCCGGCAAACAAACCACCGCTGGTAGCGGTGGTTTTTTTGTTTGCAAGCAGCAGATTACG
CGCAGAAAAAAAGGATCTCAAGAAGATCCTTTGATCTTTTCTACGGGGTCTGACGCTCAGTGGAACGAAA
ACTCACGTTAAGGGATTTTGGTCATGAGATTATCAAAAAGGATCTTCACCTAGATCCTTTTAAATTAAAA
ATGAAGTTTTAAATCAATCTAAAGTATATATGAGTAAACTTGGTCTGACAGTTACCAATGCTTAATCAGT
GAGGCACCTATCTCAGCGATCTGTCTATTTCGTTCATCCATAGTTGCCTGACTCCCCGTCGTGTAGATAA
CTACGATACGGGAGGGCTTACCATCTGGCCCCAGTGCTGCAATGATACCGCGAGACCCACGCTCACCGGC
TCCAGATTTATCAGCAATAAACCAGCCAGCCGGAAGGGCCGAGCGCAGAAGTGGTCCTGCAACTTTATCC
GCCTCCATCCAGTCTATTAATTGTTGCCGGGAAGCTAGAGTAAGTAGTTCGCCAGTTAATAGTTTGCGCA
ACGTTGTTGCCATTGCTACAGGCATCGTGGTGTCACGCTCGTCGTTTGGTATGGCTTCATTCAGCTCCGG
TTCCCAACGATCAAGGCGAGTTACATGATCCCCCATGTTGTGCAAAAAAGCGGTTAGCTCCTTCGGTCCT
CCGATCGTTGTCAGAAGTAAGTTGGCCGCAGTGTTATCACTCATGGTTATGGCAGCACTGCATAATTCTC
TTACTGTCATGCCATCCGTAAGATGCTTTTCTGTGACTGGTGAGTACTCAACCAAGTCATTCTGAGAATA
GTGTATGCGGCGACCGAGTTGCTCTTGCCCGGCGTCAATACGGGATAATACCGCGCCACATAGCAGAACT
TTAAAAGTGCTCATCATTGGAAAACGTTCTTCGGGGCGAAAACTCTCAAGGATCTTACCGCTGTTGAGAT
CCAGTTCGATGTAACCCACTCGTGCACCCAACTGATCTTCAGCATCTTTTACTTTCACCAGCGTTTCTGG
GTGAGCAAAAACAGGAAGGCAAAATGCCGCAAAAAAGGGAATAAGGGCGACACGGAAATGTTGAATACTC
ATACTCTTCCTTTTTCAATATTATTGAAGCATTTATCAGGGTTATTGTCTCATGAGCGGATACATATTTG
AATGTATTTAGAAAAATAAACAAATAGGGGTTCCGCGCACATTTCCCCGAAAAGTGCCACCTGACGTCTA
AGAAACCATTATTATCATGACATTAACCTATAAAAATAGGCGTATCACGAGGCCCTTTCGTCTTCAC
