>Addgene plasmid #31591 | pQTEV-ASF1A | addgene partial sequence | sequence record 55850 | pQE-Fwd 5'-CCCGAAAAGTGCCACCTG-3'
TTAACCTATAAAAATAGGCGTATCACGAGGCCCTTTCGTCTTCACCTCGAGAAATCATAAAAAATTTATT
TGCTTTGTGAGCGGATAACAATTATAATAGATTCAATTGTGAGCGGATAACAATTTCACACAGAATTCAT
TAAAGAGGAGAAATTAACTATGAAACATCACCATCACCATCACCATAGCGATTACGACATCCCCACTACT
GAGAATCTTTATTTTCAGGGATCCGCAAAGGTTCAGGTGAACAATGTAGTGGTGCTGGATAACCCTTCTC
CTTTCTACAACCCGTTCCAGTTCGAGATCACCTTCGAGTGCATCGAGGACCTGTCTGAAGACTTGGAATG
GAAAATTATCTATGTGGGCTCTGCAGAAAGTGAAGAATACGATCAAGTTTTAGACTCTGTTTTAGTGGGT
CCTGTTCCCGCAGGAAGGCATATGTTTGTATTTCAGGCTGATGCACCTAATCCAGGACTCATTCCAGATG
CAGATGCAGTAGGCGTAACTGTTGTGCTAATTACTTGTACCTATCGAGGACAAGAATTTATTAGAGTTGG
CTATTATGTAAATAATGAATATACTGAGACAGAATTAAGGGAAAATCCACCAGTAAAACCAGACTTTTCT
AAGCTTCAAAGGAATATTTTGGCATCTAATCCCAGGGTCACAAGATTCCACATTAATTGGGAAGATAACA
CAGAAAAACTGGAAGATGCAGAGAGCAGTAATCCAAATCTACAGTCACTTCTTTCAACAGATGCATTACC
TTCAGCATCAAAGGGATGGTCCACATCAGAAAACTCAC
